Addgene plasmid #143258: TFORF1309
Purpose: Lentiviral vector for overexpressing transcription factor ORFs with unique 24-bp barcodes. Barcodes facilitate identification of transcription factors in pooled screens.
Depositing lab: Feng Zhang. Depositing organization: Broad Institute. Publication: A transcription factor atlas of directed differentiation. Joung J, Ma S, Tay T, Geiger-Schuller KR, Kirchgatterer PC, Verdine VK, Guo B, Arias-Garcia MA, Allen WE, Singh A, Kuksenko O, Abudayyeh OO, Gootenberg JS, Fu Z, Macrae RK, Buenrostro JD, Regev A, Zhang F. Cell. 2023 Jan 5;186(1):209-229.e26. doi: 10.1016/j.cell.2022.11.026. PubMed 36608654.
Backbone
  Vector backbone: pLX_TRC317
  Backbone manufacturer: Broad Institute Genetic Perturbation Platform
  Backbone size w/o insert (bp): 8264
  Vector type: Mammalian Expression, Lentiviral
  Selectable markers: Puromycin
Growth in bacteria
  Bacterial resistance: Ampicillin, 100 μg/mL
  Growth temperature: 37°C
  Growth strain: NEB Stable
  Copy number: High Copy
Gene/Insert
  Gene/Insert name: TTF1
  Species: H. sapiens (human)
  Insert size (bp): 2819
  Entrez Gene: TTF1 (a.k.a. TTF-1, TTF-I)
  Promoter: EF1a
  Cloning method: Unknown
  Sequencing primers: 5′ GGGTGGAGACTGAAGTTAGGCCAG; 3′ CACATAGCGTAAAAGGAGCAACATAG
Terms and licenses: Academic/Nonprofit Terms; Industry Terms: Not Available to Industry
Depositor comments: NM_007344,XM_006717273,ENST00000334270 . The transcription factor ORF portion of this plasmid was synthesized by Genewiz. Please test multiple small colonies in case of plasmid recombination. To make this collection available in a timely manner, a portion of this collection was not fully sequenced by Addgene. If an Addgene verified full plasmid sequence is not available, please contact us prior to placing an order to request the full sequence.
How to cite: TFORF1309 was a gift from Feng Zhang (Addgene plasmid # 143258 ; http://n2t.net/addgene:143258 ; RRID:Addgene_143258)
