[The description below was written by a language model from this plasmid's Addgene catalogue record and pLannotate feature annotations shown in this document.]
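Description:
TFORF1309 is a lentiviral mammalian expression plasmid built on the pLX_TRC317 backbone, carrying the human TTF1 open reading frame as one member of a barcoded transcription factor ORF collection. It is maintained in E. coli through a high-copy ColE1/pUC-type origin with ampicillin resistance (AmpR, β-lactamase), and also retains an f1 origin and remnants of a lac/T7/T3 cloning region. The sequenced record is about 11.1 kb, consistent with the stated backbone plus insert. The depositor notes that the plasmid can recombine during propagation, as is common for LTR-containing vectors.

The transfer cassette has a third-generation layout. An RSV promoter fused to a truncated HIV-1 5' LTR drives genomic RNA production in packaging cells. It is followed by the Ψ packaging signal with a gag fragment, the RRE for Rev-dependent nuclear export, a cPPT/CTS element, and a self-inactivating ΔU3 3' LTR. Within the provirus, an SV40 promoter drives puromycin N-acetyltransferase for selection of transduced cells. The strong constitutive EF-1α promoter drives TTF1, which encodes a nucleolar protein that terminates RNA polymerase I transcription of ribosomal genes and regulates rDNA activation and silencing. A WPRE downstream of the ORF enhances transcript stability and expression. The record describes a unique 24-bp barcode for each ORF, but the feature table does not annotate it. The short U6 promoter fragment called between the ORF and WPRE is not explained by the record.

The construct is intended for TTF1 overexpression after lentiviral delivery, particularly in pooled screens where barcode readout identifies which transcription factor each cell received, as in directed differentiation studies.
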