Features (pLannotate 1.2.2; 31 found; start..end, strand, type, name):
      5..231     +  promoter       RSV promoter: Rous sarcoma virus enhancer/promoter
    232..412     +  LTR            5' LTR (truncated): truncated 5' long terminal repeat (LTR) from HIV-1
    459..584     +  misc_feature   HIV-1 Ψ: packaging signal of human immunodeficiency virus type 1
    568..931     +  CDS            HIV-1 gag (fragment): gag protein from human immunodeficiency virus 1; gag
   1077..1310    +  misc_feature   RRE: The Rev response element (RRE) of HIV-1 allows for Rev-dependent mRNA export from the nucleus to the cytoplasm.
   1687..1713    +  CDS            Rev (fragment): human immunodeficiency virus 1 (HIV-1) Rev protein; rev; enhances nuclear export of unspliced and incompletely spliced viral mRNAs
   1720..1743    +  promoter       SV40 promoter (fragment): SV40 early promoter
   1744..1815    +  promoter       SV40 promoter (fragment): SV40 enhancer and early promoter
   1839..1974    +  rep_origin     SV40 ori: SV40 origin of replication
   2020..2616    +  CDS            PuroR (fragment): puromycin N-acetyltransferase; pac from Streptomyces; confers resistance to puromycin
   2665..2782    +  misc_feature   cPPT/CTS: central polypurine tract and central termination sequence of HIV-1
   2847..2913    +  CDS            small t antigen (fragment): SV40 (simian virus 40) small t antigen
   2920..4098    +  promoter       EF-1α promoter: strong constitutive promoter for human elongation factor EF-1α
   4115..6829    +  CDS            TTF1: TTF1_HUMAN - Experimental evidence at protein level: Swiss-Prot protein existence level 1. Multifunctional nucleolar protein that terminates ribosomal gene transcription, mediates replication fork arrest and regulates RNA polymerase I transcription on chromatin. Plays a dual role in rDNA regulation, being involved in both activation and silencing of rDNA transcription. Interaction with BAZ2A/TIP5 recovers DNA-binding activity. From Homo sapiens (Human).
   6845..6898    +  promoter       U6 promoter (fragment): RNA polymerase III promoter for human U6 snRNA
   6940..7528    +  misc_feature   WPRE: woodchuck hepatitis virus posttranscriptional regulatory element
   7579..7598    +  misc_feature   cPPT/CTS (fragment): central polypurine tract and central termination sequence of HIV-1
   7600..7833    +  LTR            3' LTR (ΔU3): self-inactivating 3' long terminal repeat (LTR) from HIV-1
   7911..8032    +  polyA_signal   SV40 poly(A) signal: SV40 polyadenylation signal
   8072..8207    +  rep_origin     SV40 ori: SV40 origin of replication
   8228..8246    -  promoter       T7 promoter: promoter for bacteriophage T7 RNA polymerase
   8254..8409    +  CDS            lacZα (fragment): LacZα fragment of β-galactosidase; lacZ fragment
   8414..8842    +  rep_origin     f1 ori (sequence partly withheld): f1 bacteriophage origin of replication; arrow indicates direction of (+) strand synthesis
   8895..8999    +  promoter       AmpR promoter: bla
   9000..9860    +  CDS            AmpR: β-lactamase; bla; confers resistance to ampicillin, carbenicillin, and related antibiotics
  10031..10619   +  rep_origin     ori: high-copy-number ColE1/pMB1/pBR322/pUC origin of replication
  10802..10894   +  CDS            lacI (fragment): lac repressor; lacI; The lac repressor binds to the lac operator to inhibit transcription in E. coli. This inhibition can be relieved by adding lactose or isopropyl-β-D-thiogalactopyranoside (IPTG).
  10907..10928   +  protein_bind   CAP binding site: CAP binding activates transcription in the presence of cAMP. E. coli catabolite activator protein
  10943..10973   +  promoter       lac promoter: promoter for the E. coli lac operon
  10977..10999   +  protein_bind   lac operator (fragment): The lac repressor binds to the lac operator to inhibit transcription in E. coli. This inhibition can be relieved by adding lactose or isopropyl-β-D-thiogalactopyranoside (IPTG). lac repressor encoded by lacI
  11042..11060   +  promoter       T3 promoter: promoter for bacteriophage T3 RNA polymerase
>Addgene plasmid #143258 | TFORF1309 | addgene full sequence | sequence record 396128 | Addgene NGS Result
TTAATGTAGTCTTATGCAATACTCTTGTAGTCTTGCAACATGGTAACGATGAGTTAGCAACATGCCTTAC
AAGGAGAGAAAAAGCACCGTGCATGCCGATTGGTGGAAGTAAGGTGGTACGATCGTGCCTTATTAGGAAG
GCAACAGACGGGTCTGACATGGATTGGACGAACCACTGAATTGCCGCATTGCAGAGATATTGTATTTAAG
TGCCTAGCTCGATACATAAACGGGTCTCTCTGGTTAGACCAGATCTGAGCCTGGGAGCTCTCTGGCTAAC
TAGGGAACCCACTGCTTAAGCCTCAATAAAGCTTGCCTTGAGTGCTTCAAGTAGTGTGTGCCCGTCTGTT
GTGTGACTCTGGTAACTAGAGATCCCTCAGACCCTTTTAGTCAGTGTGGAAAATCTCTAGCAGTGGCGCC
CGAACAGGGACTTGAAAGCGAAAGGGAAACCAGAGGAGCTCTCTCGACGCAGGACTCGGCTTGCTGAAGC
GCGCACGGCAAGAGGCGAGGGGCGGCGACTGGTGAGTACGCCAAAAATTTTGACTAGCGGAGGCTAGAAG
GAGAGAGATGGGTGCGAGAGCGTCAGTATTAAGCGGGGGAGAATTAGATCGCGATGGGAAAAAATTCGGT
TAAGGCCAGGGGGAAAGAAAAAATATAAATTAAAACATATAGTATGGGCAAGCAGGGAGCTAGAACGATT
CGCAGTTAATCCTGGCCTGTTAGAAACATCAGAAGGCTGTAGACAAATACTGGGACAGCTACAACCATCC
CTTCAGACAGGATCAGAAGAACTTAGATCATTATATAATACAGTAGCAACCCTCTATTGTGTGCATCAAA
GGATAGAGATAAAAGACACCAAGGAAGCTTTAGACAAGATAGAGGAAGAGCAAAACAAAAGTAAGACCAC
CGCACAGCAAGCGGCCGCTGATCTTCAGACCTGGAGGAGGAGATATGAGGGACAATTGGAGAAGTGAATT
ATATAAATATAAAGTAGTAAAAATTGAACCATTAGGAGTAGCACCCACCAAGGCAAAGAGAAGAGTGGTG
CAGAGAGAAAAAAGAGCAGTGGGAATAGGAGCTTTGTTCCTTGGGTTCTTGGGAGCAGCAGGAAGCACTA
TGGGCGCAGCGTCAATGACGCTGACGGTACAGGCCAGACAATTATTGTCTGGTATAGTGCAGCAGCAGAA
CAATTTGCTGAGGGCTATTGAGGCGCAACAGCATCTGTTGCAACTCACAGTCTGGGGCATCAAGCAGCTC
CAGGCAAGAATCCTGGCTGTGGAAAGATACCTAAAGGATCAACAGCTCCTGGGGATTTGGGGTTGCTCTG
GAAAACTCATTTGCACCACTGCTGTGCCTTGGAATGCTAGTTGGAGTAATAAATCTCTGGAACAGATTTG
GAATCACACGACCTGGATGGAGTGGGACAGAGAAATTAACAATTACACAAGCTTAATACACTCCTTAATT
GAAGAATCGCAAAACCAGCAAGAAAAGAATGAACAAGAATTATTGGAATTAGATAAATGGGCAAGTTTGT
GGAATTGGTTTAACATAACAAATTGGCTGTGGTATATAAAATTATTCATAATGATAGTAGGAGGCTTGGT
AGGTTTAAGAATAGTTTTTGCTGTACTTTCTATAGTGAATAGAGTTAGGCAGGGATATTCACCATTATCG
TTTCAGACCCACCTCCCAACCCCGAGGGGACCCATGCATTGCATCTCAATTAGTCAGCAACCAGGTGTGG
AAAGTCCCCAGGCTCCCCAGCAGGCAGAAGTATGCAAAGCATGCGTCTCAATTAGTCAGCAACCATAGTC
CCGCCCCTAACTCCGCCCATCCCGCCCCTAACTCCGCCCAGTTCCGCCCATTCTCCGCCCCATGGCTGAC
TAATTTTTTTTATTTATGCAGAGGCCGAGGCCGCCTCGGCCTCTGAGCTATTCCAGAAGTAGTGAGGAGG
CTTTTTTGGAGGCCTAGGCTTTTGCAAAAAGCTTTCTAGAGGTACCACCGGAGCTTACCATGACCGAGTA
CAAGCCCACGGTGCGCCTCGCCACCCGCGACGACGTCCCCAGGGCCGTACGCACCCTCGCCGCCGCGTTC
GCCGACTACCCCGCCACGCGCCACACCGTCGATCCGGACCGCCACATCGAGCGGGTCACCGAGCTGCAAG
AACTCTTCCTCACGCGCGTCGGGCTCGACATCGGCAAGGTGTGGGTCGCGGACGACGGCGCCGCCGTGGC
GGTCTGGACCACGCCGGAGAGCGTCGAAGCGGGGGCGGTGTTCGCCGAGATCGGCCCGCGCATGGCCGAG
TTGAGCGGTTCCCGGCTGGCCGCGCAGCAACAGATGGAAGGCCTCCTGGCGCCGCACCGGCCCAAGGAGC
CCGCGTGGTTCCTGGCCACCGTCGGCGTCTCGCCCGACCACCAGGGCAAGGGTCTGGGCAGCGCCGTCGT
GCTCCCCGGAGTGGAGGCGGCCGAGCGCGCCGGGGTGCCCGCCTTCCTGGAGACCTCCGCGCCCCGCAAC
CTCCCCTTCTACGAGCGGCTCGGCTTCACCGTCACCGCCGACGTCGAGGTGCCCGAAGGACCGCGCACCT
GGTGCATGACCCGCAAGCCCGGTGCCAGTTAACGAATTCTAGATCTTGAGACAAATGGCAGTATTCATCC
ACAATTTTAAAAGAAAAGGGGGGATTGGGGGGTACAGTGCAGGGGAAAGAATAGTAGACATAATAGCAAC
AGACATACAAACTAAAGAATTACAAAAACAAATTACAAAAATTCAAAATTTTCGGGTTTATTACAGGGAC
AGCAGAGATCCACTTTGGCGCCGGCTCGAGGCCTGCAGGTGCAAAGATGGATAAAGTTTTAAACAGAGAG
GAATCTTTGCAGCTAATGGACCTTCTAGGTCTTGAAAGGAGTGGGAATTGGCTCCGGTGCCCGTCAGTGG
GCAGAGCGCACATCGCCCACAGTCCCCGAGAAGTTGGGGGGAGGGGTCGGCAATTGAACCGGTGCCTAGA
GAAGGTGGCGCGGGGTAAACTGGGAAAGTGATGTCGTGTACTGGCTCCGCCTTTTTCCCGAGGGTGGGGG
AGAACCGTATATAAGTGCAGTAGTCGCCGTGAACGTTCTTTTTCGCAACGGGTTTGCCGCCAGAACACAG
GTAAGTGCCGTGTGTGGTTCCCGCGGGCCTGGCCTCTTTACGGGTTATGGCCCTTGCGTGCCTTGAATTA
CTTCCACCTGGCTGCAGTACGTGATTCTTGATCCCGAGCTTCGGGTTGGAAGTGGGTGGGAGAGTTCGAG
GCCTTGCGCTTAAGGAGCCCCTTCGCCTCGTGCTTGAGTTGAGGCCTGGCCTGGGCGCTGGGGCCGCCGC
GTGCGAATCTGGTGGCACCTTCGCGCCTGTCTCGCTGCTTTCGATAAGTCTCTAGCCATTTAAAATTTTT
GATGACCTGCTGCGACGCTTTTTTTCTGGCAAGATAGTCTTGTAAATGCGGGCCAAGATCTGCACACTGG
TATTTCGGTTTTTGGGGCCGCGGGCGGCGACGGGGCCCGTGCGTCCCAGCGCACATGTTCGGCGAGGCGG
GGCCTGCGAGCGCGGCCACCGAGAATCGGACGGGGGTAGTCTCAAGCTGGCCGGCCTGCTCTGGTGCCTG
GCCTCGCGCCGCCGTGTATCGCCCCGCCCTGGGCGGCAAGGCTGGCCCGGTCGGCACCAGTTGCGTGAGC
GGAAAGATGGCCGCTTCCCGGCCCTGCTGCAGGGAGCTCAAAATGGAGGACGCGGCGCTCGGGAGAGCGG
GCGGGTGAGTCACCCACACAAAGGAAAAGGGCCTTTCCGTCCTCAGCCGTCGCTTCATGTGACTCCACGG
AGTACCGGGCGCCGTCCAGGCACCTCGATTAGTTCTCGAGCTTTTGGAGTACGTCGTCTTTAGGTTGGGG
GGAGGGGTTTTATGCGATGGAGTTTCCCCACACTGAGTGGGTGGAGACTGAAGTTAGGCCAGCTTGGCAC
TTGATGTAATTCTCCTTGGAATTTGCCCTTTTTGAGTTTGGATCTTGGTTCATTCTCAAGCCTCAGACAG
TGGTTCAAAGTTTTTTTCTTCCATTTCAGGTGTCGTGAGGCTAGCACCGCCACCATGGAAGGAGAATCAA
GCAGATTTGAAATCCACACTCCAGTTTCTGACAAGAAAAAGAAAAAGTGTTCTATACATAAGGAAAGACC
TCAGAAACATTCCCACGAAATTTTCAGAGACTCCTCCCTGGTGAATGAACAGTCTCAAATAACTAGGAGG
AAAAAGAGGAAAAAAGATTTCCAGCATCTCATTTCTTCTCCTTTGAAAAAATCCAGAATCTGTGATGAGA
CTGCAAATGCCACTTCCACACTCAAAAAGAGAAAAAAGAGAAGATATAGTGCTTTGGAGGTGGACGAGGA
AGCAGGTGTTACAGTTGTCCTTGTGGATAAAGAAAATATTAACAACACACCAAAGCATTTTAGAAAGGAT
GTTGATGTTGTTTGTGTTGATATGAGCATAGAACAGAAGTTACCAAGAAAGCCTAAAACAGACAAATTTC
AGGTACTTGCTAAGTCACATGCACATAAATCAGAAGCCCTGCACAGTAAAGTTAGGGAGAAAAAGAATAA
AAAGCATCAGAGGAAAGCTGCATCCTGGGAGAGCCAGCGGGCAAGGGACACCCTGCCTCAGTCAGAATCC
CACCAGGAGGAGTCCTGGCTTTCTGTGGGTCCAGGGGGTGAAATTACAGAACTACCAGCATCTGCTCATA
AAAACAAGTCTAAGAAAAAAAAGAAAAAGTCCAGTAACCGGGAATATGAGACACTGGCCATGCCTGAAGG
ATCGCAAGCAGGCAGAGAGGCCGGGACTGATATGCAGGAATCCCAGCCTACTGTGGGCTTGGATGATGAA
ACTCCACAACTACTAGGACCTACTCACAAAAAAAAGTCTAAGAAAAAAAAGAAGAAAAAGTCCAATCACC
AGGAATTTGAGGCATTGGCCATGCCTGAAGGATCACAAGTGGGCAGTGAGGTTGGGGCTGATATGCAGGA
ATCCCGGCCTGCTGTGGGCCTGCATGGTGAAACTGCAGGAATACCAGCACCTGCTTATAAAAACAAGTCT
AAGAAAAAAAAGAAAAAGTCCAATCACCAGGAATTTGAGGCAGTGGCCATGCCTGAGAGCCTCGAGAGTG
CATACCCTGAAGGATCACAGGTGGGCAGTGAGGTTGGGACTGTGGAAGGCAGTACAGCTCTTAAAGGGTT
CAAGGAATCCAACAGTACAAAGAAGAAGTCTAAGAAAAGGAAGCTTACGTCTGTCAAAAGGGCACGAGTG
TCTGGTGATGATTTTTCAGTGCCCAGTAAGAACTCTGAGAGCACACTCTTTGATTCAGTAGAAGGTGATG
GCGCCATGATGGAAGAAGGTGTGAAATCTAGGCCCCGACAAAAGAAAACCCAGGCCTGTTTGGCAAGCAA
GCACGTGCAAGAGGCGCCAAGGTTAGAACCTGCAAATGAAGAACACAATGTGGAAACAGCTGAAGATTCC
GAAATAAGATACTTATCTGCAGATTCAGGAGATGCCGATGATTCAGATGCGGATTTGGGTTCTGCCGTGA
AACAGCTTCAGGAGTTCATTCCTAACATCAAGGACAGGGCCACCAGCACAATCAAGCGGATGTACCGGGA
CGACTTGGAACGGTTTAAGGAATTTAAAGCACAAGGTGTCGCTATTAAATTTGGCAAGTTTTCTGTAAAG
GAAAATAAGCAGTTAGAGAAAAATGTGGAAGACTTTCTAGCCCTGACAGGCATTGAGAGTGCAGACAAGC
TGCTGTACACGGACAGATATCCTGAGGAAAAATCTGTGATCACCAACTTAAAAAGGAGATACTCGTTTAG
ATTACACATTGGTAGGAACATTGCCCGGCCCTGGAAACTTATATACTATCGAGCAAAGAAGATGTTCGAT
GTCAACAATTACAAAGGCAGGTATAGCGAAGGAGATACTGAGAAGTTAAAGATGTACCATTCTCTCCTTG
GGAATGACTGGAAGACGATTGGTGAGATGGTGGCCCGAAGTAGCCTCTCCGTGGCCCTCAAGTTCTCACA
GATCAGCAGTCAAAGAAATCGTGGTGCTTGGAGTAAGTCTGAAACCCGGAAACTAATCAAGGCTGTCGAA
GAAGTGATTCTGAAGAAGATGTCTCCCCAGGAGTTAAAAGAGGTGGATTCCAAACTCCAAGAAAATCCTG
AAAGTTGCCTATCAATTGTTCGGGAAAAACTCTACAAGGGCATATCTTGGGTAGAAGTAGAAGCTAAAGT
GCAAACCAGAAATTGGATGCAGTGTAAAAGTAAGTGGACAGAAATTCTAACCAAGAGGATGACTAATGGT
CGGCGTATCTACTATGGCATGAATGCCCTGCGGGCCAAGGTCAGCCTTATTGAAAGGTTGTATGAAATAA
ATGTGGAAGATACTAATGAAATAGACTGGGAAGATCTTGCTAGTGCCATAGGTGATGTTCCTCCATCTTA
CGTTCAAACTAAATTTTCTAGGCTGAAAGCTGTCTATGTTCCATTTTGGCAGAAAAAGACTTTTCCAGAG
ATCATCGACTACCTTTATGAGACGACTCTACCTTTGCTGAAGGAAAAGTTAGAAAAAATGATGGAGAAAA
AAGGCACTAAAATCCAGACTCCTGCAGCACCCAAGCAAGTTTTCCCATTTCGAGACATCTTTTATTATGA
AGACGATAGTGAAGGAGAGGACATAGAAAAAGAAAGCGAAGGCCAGGCGCCATGCATGGCTCACGCCTGT
AATTCCAGTACTTTGGGAGGCCAAGGCCGGTGGATCATCTAGTAATGAACTAGTCCGTAACTTGAAAGTA
TTTCGATTTCTTGGCTTTATATATCTTGTGGAAAGGACGAGGTGATACTTACACACATCGGGTTACGCGT
TAAGTCGACAATCAACCTCTGGATTACAAAATTTGTGAAAGATTGACTGGTATTCTTAACTATGTTGCTC
CTTTTACGCTATGTGGATACGCTGCTTTAATGCCTTTGTATCATGCTATTGCTTCCCGTATGGCTTTCAT
TTTCTCCTCCTTGTATAAATCCTGGTTGCTGTCTCTTTATGAGGAGTTGTGGCCCGTTGTCAGGCAACGT
GGCGTGGTGTGCACTGTGTTTGCTGACGCAACCCCCACTGGTTGGGGCATTGCCACCACCTGTCAGCTCC
TTTCCGGGACTTTCGCTTTCCCCCTCCCTATTGCCACGGCGGAACTCATCGCCGCCTGCCTTGCCCGCTG
CTGGACAGGGGCTCGGCTGTTGGGCACTGACAATTCCGTGGTGTTGTCGGGGAAATCATCGTCCTTTCCT
TGGCTGCTCGCCTGTGTTGCCACCTGGATTCTGCGCGGGACGTCCTTCTGCTACGTCCCTTCGGCCCTCA
ATCCAGCGGACCTTCCTTCCCGCGGCCTGCTGCCGGCTCTGCGGCCTCTTCCGCGTCTTCGCCTTCGCCC
TCAGACGAGTCGGATCTCCCTTTGGGCCGCCTCCCCGCGTCGACTTTAAGACCAATGACTTACAAGGCAG
CTGTAGATCTTAGCCACTTTTTAAAAGAAAAGGGGGGACTGGAAGGGCTAATTCACTCCCAACGAAGACA
AGATCTGCTTTTTGCTTGTACTGGGTCTCTCTGGTTAGACCAGATCTGAGCCTGGGAGCTCTCTGGCTAA
CTAGGGAACCCACTGCTTAAGCCTCAATAAAGCTTGCCTTGAGTGCTTCAAGTAGTGTGTGCCCGTCTGT
TGTGTGACTCTGGTAACTAGAGATCCCTCAGACCCTTTTAGTCAGTGTGGAAAATCTCTAGCAGTACGTA
TAGTAGTTCATGTCATCTTATTATTCAGTATTTATAACTTGCAAAGAAATGAATATCAGAGAGTGAGAGG
AACTTGTTTATTGCAGCTTATAATGGTTACAAATAAAGCAATAGCATCACAAATTTCACAAATAAAGCAT
TTTTTTCACTGCATTCTAGTTGTGGTTTGTCCAAACTCATCAATGTATCTTATCATGTCTGGCTCTAGCT
ATCCCGCCCCTAACTCCGCCCATCCCGCCCCTAACTCCGCCCAGTTCCGCCCATTCTCCGCCCCATGGCT
GACTAATTTTTTTTATTTATGCAGAGGCCGAGGCCGCCTCGGCCTCTGAGCTATTCCAGAAGTAGTGAGG
AGGCTTTTTTGGAGGCCTAGGGACGTACCCAATTCGCCCTATAGTGAGTCGTATTACGCGCGCTCACTGG
CCGTCGTTTTACAACGTCGTGACTGGGAAAACCCTGGCGTTACCCAACTTAATCGCCTTGCAGCACATCC
CCCTTTCGCCAGCTGGCGTAATAGCGAAGAGGCCCGCACCGATCGCCCTTCCCAACAGTTGCGCAGCCTG
AATGGCGAATGGG
[124 nt withheld, positions 8414-8537]
C
[91 nt withheld, positions 8539-8629]
A
[49 nt withheld, positions 8631-8679]
CCTTTGACGTTGGAGTCCACGTTCTTT
[37 nt withheld, positions 8707-8743]
ACCCTATCTCGGTCTATTCTTTTGATTTATAAGGGATTTTGCCGATTTCGGCCTATTGGTTAAAAAATGA
GCTGATTTAACAAAAATTTAACGCGAATTTTAACAAAATATTAACGCTTACAATTTAGGTGGCACTTTTC
GGGGAAATGTGCGCGGAACCCCTATTTGTTTATTTTTCTAAATACATTCAAATATGTATCCGCTCATGAG
ACAATAACCCTGATAAATGCTTCAATAATATTGAAAAAGGAAGAGTATGAGTATTCAACATTTCCGTGTC
GCCCTTATTCCCTTTTTTGCGGCATTTTGCCTTCCTGTTTTTGCTCACCCAGAAACGCTGGTGAAAGTAA
AAGATGCTGAAGATCAGTTGGGTGCACGAGTGGGTTACATCGAACTGGATCTCAACAGCGGTAAGATCCT
TGAGAGTTTTCGCCCCGAAGAACGTTTTCCAATGATGAGCACTTTTAAAGTTCTGCTATGTGGCGCGGTA
TTATCCCGTATTGACGCCGGGCAAGAGCAACTCGGTCGCCGCATACACTATTCTCAGAATGACTTGGTTG
AGTACTCACCAGTCACAGAAAAGCATCTTACGGATGGCATGACAGTAAGAGAATTATGCAGTGCTGCCAT
AACCATGAGTGATAACACTGCGGCCAACTTACTTCTGACAACGATCGGAGGACCGAAGGAGCTAACCGCT
TTTTTGCACAACATGGGGGATCATGTAACTCGCCTTGATCGTTGGGAACCGGAGCTGAATGAAGCCATAC
CAAACGACGAGCGTGACACCACGATGCCTGTAGCAATGGCAACAACGTTGCGCAAACTATTAACTGGCGA
ACTACTTACTCTAGCTTCCCGGCAACAATTAATAGACTGGATGGAGGCGGATAAAGTTGCAGGACCACTT
CTGCGCTCGGCCCTTCCGGCTGGCTGGTTTATTGCTGATAAATCTGGAGCCGGTGAGCGTGGGTCTCGCG
GTATCATTGCAGCACTGGGGCCAGATGGTAAGCCCTCCCGTATCGTAGTTATCTACACGACGGGGAGTCA
GGCAACTATGGATGAACGAAATAGACAGATCGCTGAGATAGGTGCCTCACTGATTAAGCATTGGTAACTG
TCAGACCAAGTTTACTCATATATACTTTAGATTGATTTAAAACTTCATTTTTAATTTAAAAGGATCTAGG
TGAAGATCCTTTTTGATAATCTCATGACCAAAATCCCTTAACGTGAGTTTTCGTTCCACTGAGCGTCAGA
CCCCGTAGAAAAGATCAAAGGATCTTCTTGAGATCCTTTTTTTCTGCGCGTAATCTGCTGCTTGCAAACA
AAAAAACCACCGCTACCAGCGGTGGTTTGTTTGCCGGATCAAGAGCTACCAACTCTTTTTCCGAAGGTAA
CTGGCTTCAGCAGAGCGCAGATACCAAATACTGTTCTTCTAGTGTAGCCGTAGTTAGGCCACCACTTCAA
GAACTCTGTAGCACCGCCTACATACCTCGCTCTGCTAATCCTGTTACCAGTGGCTGCTGCCAGTGGCGAT
AAGTCGTGTCTTACCGGGTTGGACTCAAGACGATAGTTACCGGATAAGGCGCAGCGGTCGGGCTGAACGG
GGGGTTCGTGCACACAGCCCAGCTTGGAGCGAACGACCTACACCGAACTGAGATACCTACAGCGTGAGCT
ATGAGAAAGCGCCACGCTTCCCGAAGGGAGAAAGGCGGACAGGTATCCGGTAAGCGGCAGGGTCGGAACA
GGAGAGCGCACGAGGGAGCTTCCAGGGGGAAACGCCTGGTATCTTTATAGTCCTGTCGGGTTTCGCCACC
TCTGACTTGAGCGTCGATTTTTGTGATGCTCGTCAGGGGGGCGGAGCCTATGGAAAAACGCCAGCAACGC
GGCCTTTTTACGGTTCCTGGCCTTTTGCTGGCCTTTTGCTCACATGTTCTTTCCTGCGTTATCCCCTGAT
TCTGTGGATAACCGTATTACCGCCTTTGAGTGAGCTGATACCGCTCGCCGCAGCCGAACGACCGAGCGCA
GCGAGTCAGTGAGCGAGGAAGCGGAAGAGCGCCCAATACGCAAACCGCCTCTCCCCGCGCGTTGGCCGAT
TCATTAATGCAGCTGGCACGACAGGTTTCCCGACTGGAAAGCGGGCAGTGAGCGCAACGCAATTAATGTG
AGTTAGCTCACTCATTAGGCACCCCAGGCTTTACACTTTATGCTTCCGGCTCGTATGTTGTGTGGAATTG
TGAGCGGATAACAATTTCACACAGGAAACAGCTATGACCATGATTACGCCAAGCGCGCAATTAACCCTCA
CTAAAGGGAACAAAAGCTGGAGCTGCAAGC
