>Addgene plasmid #143258 | TFORF1309 | depositor partial sequence | sequence record 281912 | Insert
ACCGCCACCATGGAAGGAGAATCAAGCAGATTTGAAATCCACACTCCAGTTTCTGACAAGAAAAAGAAAA
AGTGTTCTATACATAAGGAAAGACCTCAGAAACATTCCCACGAAATTTTCAGAGACTCCTCCCTGGTGAA
TGAACAGTCTCAAATAACTAGGAGGAAAAAGAGGAAAAAAGATTTCCAGCATCTCATTTCTTCTCCTTTG
AAAAAATCCAGAATCTGTGATGAGACTGCAAATGCCACTTCCACACTCAAAAAGAGAAAAAAGAGAAGAT
ATAGTGCTTTGGAGGTGGACGAGGAAGCAGGTGTTACAGTTGTCCTTGTGGATAAAGAAAATATTAACAA
CACACCAAAGCATTTTAGAAAGGATGTTGATGTTGTTTGTGTTGATATGAGCATAGAACAGAAGTTACCA
AGAAAGCCTAAAACAGACAAATTTCAGGTACTTGCTAAGTCACATGCACATAAATCAGAAGCCCTGCACA
GTAAAGTTAGGGAGAAAAAGAATAAAAAGCATCAGAGGAAAGCTGCATCCTGGGAGAGCCAGCGGGCAAG
GGACACCCTGCCTCAGTCAGAATCCCACCAGGAGGAGTCCTGGCTTTCTGTGGGTCCAGGGGGTGAAATT
ACAGAACTACCAGCATCTGCTCATAAAAACAAGTCTAAGAAAAAAAAGAAAAAGTCCAGTAACCGGGAAT
ATGAGACACTGGCCATGCCTGAAGGATCGCAAGCAGGCAGAGAGGCCGGGACTGATATGCAGGAATCCCA
GCCTACTGTGGGCTTGGATGATGAAACTCCACAACTACTAGGACCTACTCACAAAAAAAAGTCTAAGAAA
AAAAAGAAGAAAAAGTCCAATCACCAGGAATTTGAGGCATTGGCCATGCCTGAAGGATCACAAGTGGGCA
GTGAGGTTGGGGCTGATATGCAGGAATCCCGGCCTGCTGTGGGCCTGCATGGTGAAACTGCAGGAATACC
AGCACCTGCTTATAAAAACAAGTCTAAGAAAAAAAAGAAAAAGTCCAATCACCAGGAATTTGAGGCAGTG
GCCATGCCTGAGAGCCTCGAGAGTGCATACCCTGAAGGATCACAGGTGGGCAGTGAGGTTGGGACTGTGG
AAGGCAGTACAGCTCTTAAAGGGTTCAAGGAATCCAACAGTACAAAGAAGAAGTCTAAGAAAAGGAAGCT
TACGTCTGTCAAAAGGGCACGAGTGTCTGGTGATGATTTTTCAGTGCCCAGTAAGAACTCTGAGAGCACA
CTCTTTGATTCAGTAGAAGGTGATGGCGCCATGATGGAAGAAGGTGTGAAATCTAGGCCCCGACAAAAGA
AAACCCAGGCCTGTTTGGCAAGCAAGCACGTGCAAGAGGCGCCAAGGTTAGAACCTGCAAATGAAGAACA
CAATGTGGAAACAGCTGAAGATTCCGAAATAAGATACTTATCTGCAGATTCAGGAGATGCCGATGATTCA
GATGCGGATTTGGGTTCTGCCGTGAAACAGCTTCAGGAGTTCATTCCTAACATCAAGGACAGGGCCACCA
GCACAATCAAGCGGATGTACCGGGACGACTTGGAACGGTTTAAGGAATTTAAAGCACAAGGTGTCGCTAT
TAAATTTGGCAAGTTTTCTGTAAAGGAAAATAAGCAGTTAGAGAAAAATGTGGAAGACTTTCTAGCCCTG
ACAGGCATTGAGAGTGCAGACAAGCTGCTGTACACGGACAGATATCCTGAGGAAAAATCTGTGATCACCA
ACTTAAAAAGGAGATACTCGTTTAGATTACACATTGGTAGGAACATTGCCCGGCCCTGGAAACTTATATA
CTATCGAGCAAAGAAGATGTTCGATGTCAACAATTACAAAGGCAGGTATAGCGAAGGAGATACTGAGAAG
TTAAAGATGTACCATTCTCTCCTTGGGAATGACTGGAAGACGATTGGTGAGATGGTGGCCCGAAGTAGCC
TCTCCGTGGCCCTCAAGTTCTCACAGATCAGCAGTCAAAGAAATCGTGGTGCTTGGAGTAAGTCTGAAAC
CCGGAAACTAATCAAGGCTGTCGAAGAAGTGATTCTGAAGAAGATGTCTCCCCAGGAGTTAAAAGAGGTG
GATTCCAAACTCCAAGAAAATCCTGAAAGTTGCCTATCAATTGTTCGGGAAAAACTCTACAAGGGCATAT
CTTGGGTAGAAGTAGAAGCTAAAGTGCAAACCAGAAATTGGATGCAGTGTAAAAGTAAGTGGACAGAAAT
TCTAACCAAGAGGATGACTAATGGTCGGCGTATCTACTATGGCATGAATGCCCTGCGGGCCAAGGTCAGC
CTTATTGAAAGGTTGTATGAAATAAATGTGGAAGATACTAATGAAATAGACTGGGAAGATCTTGCTAGTG
CCATAGGTGATGTTCCTCCATCTTACGTTCAAACTAAATTTTCTAGGCTGAAAGCTGTCTATGTTCCATT
TTGGCAGAAAAAGACTTTTCCAGAGATCATCGACTACCTTTATGAGACGACTCTACCTTTGCTGAAGGAA
AAGTTAGAAAAAATGATGGAGAAAAAAGGCACTAAAATCCAGACTCCTGCAGCACCCAAGCAAGTTTTCC
CATTTCGAGACATCTTTTATTATGAAGACGATAGTGAAGGAGAGGACATAGAAAAAGAAAGCGAAGGCCA
GGCGCCATGCATGGCTCACGCCTGTAATTCCAGTACTTTGGGAGGCCAAGGCCGGTGGATCATCTAGTAA
TGAACTAGTCCGTAACTTGAAAGTATTTCGATTTCTTGGCTTTATATATCTTGTGGAAAGGACGAGGTGA
TACTTACACACATCGGGTT
