>Addgene plasmid #143258 | TFORF1309 | depositor partial sequence | sequence record 281913 | Barcode
GGTGATACTTACACACATCGGGTT
